>Addgene plasmid #127213 | pMM119 | depositor full sequence | sequence record 243242 | Full Sequence
CTATGACGTGGGCACCCGCGATAGTCGCAGCATCATGGACGTGGCCGTTTTCCGTCTGTCGAAGCGTGAC
CGACGAGCTGGCGAGGTGATCCGCTACGAGCTTCCAGACGGGCACGTAGAGGTTTCCGCAGGGCCGGCCG
GCATGGCCAGTGTGTGGGATTACGACCTGGTACTGATGGCGGTTTCCCATCTAACCGAATCCATGAACCG
ATACCGGGAAGGGAAGGGAGACAAGCCCGGCCGCGTGTTCCGTCCACACGTTGCGGACGTACTCAAGTTC
TGCCGGCGAGCCGATGGCGGAAAGCAGAAAGACGACCTGGTAGAAACCTGCATTCGGTTAAACACCACGC
ACGTTGCCATGCAGCGTACGAAGAAGGCCAAGAACGGCCGCCTGGTGACGGTATCCGAGGGTGAAGCCTT
GATTAGCCGCTACAAGATCGTAAAGAGCGAAACCGGGCGGCCGGAGTACATCGAGATCGAGCTAGCTGAT
TGGATGTACCGCGAGATCACAGAAGGCAAGAACCCGGACGTGCTGACGGTTCACCCCGATTACTTTTTGA
TCGATCCCGGCATCGGCCGTTTTCTCTACCGCCTGGCACGCCGCGCCGCAGGCAAGGCAGAAGCCAGATG
GTTGTTCAAGACGATCTACGAACGCAGTGGCAGCGCCGGAGAGTTCAAGAAGTTCTGTTTCACCGTGCGC
AAGCTGATCGGGTCAAATGACCTGCCGGAGTACGATTTGAAGGAGGAGGCGGGGCAGGCTGGCCCGATCC
TAGTCATGCGCTACCGCAACCTGATCGAGGGCGAAGCATCCGCCGGTTCCTAATGTACGGAGCAGATGCT
AGGGCAAATTGCCCTAGCAGGGGAAAAAGGTCGAAAAGGCCTCTTTCCTGTGGATAGCACGTACATTGGG
AACCCAAAGCCGTACATTGGGAACCGGAACCCGTACATTGGGAACCCAAAGCCGTACATTGGGAACCGGT
CACACATGTAAGTGACTGATATAAAAGAGAAAAAAGGCGATTTTTCCGCCTAAAACTCTTTAAAACTTAT
TAAAACTCTTAAAACCCGCCTGGCCTGTGCATAACTGTCTGGCCAGCGCACAGCCGAAGAGCTGCAAAAA
GCGCCTACCCTTCGGTCGCTGCGCTCCCTACGCCCCGCCGCTTCGCGTCGGCCTATCGCGGCCGCTGGCC
GCTCAAAAATGGCTGGCCTACGGCCAGGCAATCTACCAGGGCGCGGACAAGCCGCGCCGTCGCCACTCGA
CCGCCGGCGCCCACATCAAGGCACCCTGCCTCGCGCGTTTCGGTGATGACGGTGAAAACCTCTGACACAT
GCAGCTCCCGGAAACGGTCACAGCTTGTCTGTAAGCGGATGCCGGGAGCAGACAAGCCCGTCAGGGCGCG
TCAGCGGGTGTTGGCGGGTGTCGGGGCGCAGCCATGACCCAGTCACGTAGCGATAGCGGAGTGTATACTG
GCTTAACTATGCGGCATCAGAGCAGATTGTACTGAGAGTGCACCATATGCGGTGTGAAATACCGCACAGA
TGCGTAAGGAGAAAATACCGCATCAGGCGCTCTTCCGCTTCCTCGCTCACTGACTCGCTGCGCTCGGTCG
TTCGGCTGCGGCGAGCGGTATCAGCTCACTCAAAGGCGGTAATACGGTTATCCACAGAATCAGGGGATAA
CGCAGGAAAGAACATGTGAGCAAAAGGCCAGCAAAAGGCCAGGAACCGTAAAAAGGCCGCGTTGCTGGCG
TTTTTCCATAGGCTCCGCCCCCCTGACGAGCATCACAAAAATCGACGCTCAAGTCAGAGGTGGCGAAACC
CGACAGGACTATAAAGATACCAGGCGTTTCCCCCTGGAAGCTCCCTCGTGCGCTCTCCTGTTCCGACCCT
GCCGCTTACCGGATACCTGTCCGCCTTTCTCCCTTCGGGAAGCGTGGCGCTTTCTCATAGCTCACGCTGT
AGGTATCTCAGTTCGGTGTAGGTCGTTCGCTCCAAGCTGGGCTGTGTGCACGAACCCCCCGTTCAGCCCG
ACCGCTGCGCCTTATCCGGTAACTATCGTCTTGAGTCCAACCCGGTAAGACACGACTTATCGCCACTGGC
AGCAGCCACTGGTAACAGGATTAGCAGAGCGAGGTATGTAGGCGGTGCTACAGAGTTCTTGAAGTGGTGG
CCTAACTACGGCTACACTAGAAGGACAGTATTTGGTATCTGCGCTCTGCTGAAGCCAGTTACCTTCGGAA
AAAGAGTTGGTAGCTCTTGATCCGGCAAACAAACCACCGCTGGTAGCGGTGGTTTTTTTGTTTGCAAGCA
GCAGATTACGCGCAGAAAAAAAGGATCTCAAGAAGATCCTTTGATCTTTTCTACGGGGTCTGACGCTCAG
TGGAACGAAAACTCACGTTAAGGGATTTTGGTCATGCATTCTAGGTACTAAAACAATTCATCCAGTAAAA
TATAATATTTTATTTTCTCCCAATCAGGCTTGATCCCCAGTAAGTCAAAAAATAGCTCGACATACTGTTC
TTCCCCGATATCCTCCCTGATCGACCGGACGCAGAAGGCAATGTCATACCACTTGTCCGCCCTGCCGCTT
CTCCCAAGATCAATAAAGCCACTTACTTTGCCATCTTTCACAAAGATGTTGCTGTCTCCCAGGTCGCCGT
GGGAAAAGACAAGTTCCTCTTCGGGCTTTTCCGTCTTTAAAAAATCATACAGCTCGCGCGGATCTTTAAA
TGGAGTGTCTTCTTCCCAGTTTTCGCAATCCACATCGGCCAGATCGTTATTCAGTAAGTAATCCAATTCG
GCTAAGCGGCTGTCTAAGCTATTCGTATAGGGACAATCCGATATGTCGATGGAGTGAAAGAGCCTGATGC
ACTCCGCATACAGCTCGATAATCTTTTCAGGGCTTTGTTCATCTTCATACTCTTCCGAGCAAAGGACGCC
ATCGGCCTCACTCATGAGCAGATTGCTCCAGCCATCATGCCGTTCAAAGTGCAGGACCTTTGGAACAGGC
AGCTTTCCTTCCAGCCATAGCATCATGTCCTTTTCCCGTTCCACATCATAGGTGGTCCCTTTATACCGGC
TGTCCGTCATTTTTAAATATAGGTTTTCATTTTCTCCCACCAGCTTATATACCTTAGCAGGAGACATTCC
TTCCGTATCTTTTACGCAGCGGTATTTTTCGATCAGTTTTTTCAATTCCGGTGATATTCTCATTTTAGCC
ATTTATTATTTCCTTCCTCTTTTCTACAGTATTTAAAGATACCCCAAGAAGCTAATTATAACAAGACGAA
CTCCAATTCACTGTTCCTTGCATTCTAAAACCTTAAATACCAGAAAACAGCTTTTTCAAAGTTGTTTTCA
AAGTTGGCGTATAACATAGTATCGACGGAGCCGATTTTGAAACCGCGGTGATCACAGGCAGCAACGCTCT
GTCATCGTTACAATCAACATGCTACCCTCCGCGAGATCATCCGTGTTTCAAACCCGGCAGCTTAGTTGCC
GTTCTTCCGAATAGCATCGGTAACATGAGCAAAGTCTGCCGCCTTACAACGGCTCTCCCGCTGACGCCGT
CCCGGACTGATGGGCTGCCTGTATCGAGTGGTGATTTTGTGCCGAGCTGCCGGTCGGGGAGCTGTTGGCT
GGCTGGTGGCAGGATATATTGTGGTGTAAACAAATTGACGCTTAGACAACTTAATAACACATTGCGGACG
TTTTTAATGTAGAGCTCAAAGTTTAACGCGTTAGCAGAAGGCATGTTGTTGTGACTCCGAGGGGTTGCCT
CAAACTCTATCTTATAACCGGCGTGGAGGCATGGAGGCAGGGGTATTTTGGTCATTTTAATAGATAGTGG
AAAATGACGTGGAATTTACTTAAAGACGAAGTCTTTGCGACAAGGGGGGGCCCACGCCGAATTTAATATT
ACCGGCGTGGCCCCCCCTTATCGCGAGTGCTTTAGCACGAGCGGTCCAGATTTAAAGTAGAAAATTTCCC
GCCCACTAGGGTTAAAGGTGTTCACACTATAAAAGCATATACGATGTGATGGTATTTGATGGAGCGTATA
TTGTATCAGGTATTTCCGTTGGATACGAATTATTCGTACGACCCTCGGTACCGATCGGCGCGCCAGATTT
GCCTTTTCAATTTCAGAAAGAATGCTAACCCACAGATGGTTAGAGAGGCTTACGCAGCAGGTATCATCAA
GACGATCTACCCGAGCAATAATCTCCAGGAAATCAAATACCTTCCCAAGAAGGTTAAAGATGCAGTCAAA
AGATTCAGGACTAACTGCATCAAGAACACAGAGAAAGATATATTTCTCAAGATCAGAAGTACTATTCCAG
TATGGACGATTCAAGGCTTGCTTCACAAACCAAGGCAAGTAATAGAGATTGGAGTCTCTAAAAAGGTAGT
TCCCACTGAATCAAAGGCCATGGAGTCAAAGATTCAAATAGAGGACCTAACAGAACTCGCCGTAAAGACT
GGCGAACAGTTCATACAGAGTCTCTTACGACTCAATGACAAGAAGAAAATCTTCGTCAACATGGTGGAGC
ACGACACACTTGTCTACTCCAAAAATATCAAAGATACAGTCTCAGAAGACCAAAGGGCAATTGAGACTTT
TCAACAAAGGGTAATATCCGGAAACCTCCTCGGATTCCATTGCCCAGCTATCTGTCACTTTATTGTGAAG
ATAGTGGAAAAGGAAGGTGGCTCCTACAAATGCCATCATTGCGATAAAGGAAAGGCCATCGTTGAAGATG
CCTCTGCCGACAGTGGTCCCAAAGATGGACCCCCACCCACGAGGAGCATCGTGGAAAAAGAAGACGTTCC
AACCACGTCTTCAAAGCAAGTGGATTGATGTGATATCTCCACTGACGTAAGGGATGACGCACAATCCCAC
TATCCTTCGCAAGACCCTTCCTCTATATAAGGAAGTTCATTTCATTTGGAGAGAACACGGGGGACTCCTG
CAGGATGGTGAGTAAAGGAGAAGAACTTTTCACTGGAGTTGTCCCAATTCTTGTTGAATTAGATGGTGAT
GTTAATGGGCACAAATTTTCTGTCAGTGGAGAGGGTGAAGGTGATGCAACATACGGAAAACTTACCCTTA
AATTTATTTGCACTACTGGAAAACTACCTGTTCCATGGCCAACCCTGGTCACCACCCTGACCTACGGCGT
GCAGTGCTTCTCCCGTTACCCTGATCATATGAAGCGGCACGACTTCTTCAAGAGCGCCATGCCTGAGGGA
TACGTGCAGGAGAGGACCATCTTCTTCAAGGACGACGGGAACTACAAGACACGTGCTGAAGTCAAGTTTG
AGGGAGACACCCTCGTCAACAGGATCGAGCTTAAGGGAATCGATTTCAAGGAGGACGGAAACATCCTCGG
CCACAAGTTGGAATACAACTACAACTCCCACAACGTATACATCATGGCCGACAAGCAAAAGAACGGCATC
AAAGCCAACTTCAAGACCCGCCACAACATCGAAGACGGCGGCGTGCAACTCGCTGATCATTATCAACAAA
ATACTCCAATTGGCGATGGCCCTGTCCTTTTACCAGACAACCATTACCTGTCCACACAATCTGCCCTTTC
GAAAGATCCCAACGAAAAGAGAGACCACATGGTCCTTCTTGAGTTTGTAACAGCTGCTGGGATTACACAT
GGCATGGATGAACTATACAAATAACTCGAGATATGAAGATGAAGATGAAATATTTGGTGTGTCAAATAAA
AAGCTTGTGTGCTTAAGTTTGTGTTTTTTTCTTGGCTTGTTGTGTTATGAATTTGTGGCTTTTTCTAATA
TTAAATGAATGTAAGATCACATTATAATGAATAAACAAATGTTTCTATAATCCATTGTGAATGTTTTGTT
GGATCTCTTCTGCAGCATATAACTACTGTATGTGCTATGGTATGGACTATGGAATATGATTAAAGATAAG
GAGCTCCGGTGACGGACCCATGGCTTCGTTGAACAACGGAAACTCGACTTGCCTTCCGCACAATACATCA
TTTCTTCTTAGCTTTTTTTCTTCTTCTTCGTTCATACAGTTTTTTTTTGTTTATCAGCTTACATTTTCTT
GAACCGTAGCTTTCGTTTTCTTCTTTTTAACTTTCCATTCGGAGTTTTTGTATCTTGTTTCATAGTTTGT
CCCAGGATTAGAATGATTAGGCATCGAACCTTCAAGAATTTGATTGAATAAAACATCTTCATTCTTAAGA
TATGAAGATAATCTTCAAAAGGCCCCTGGGAATCTGAAAGAAGAGAAGCAGGCCCATTTATATGGGAAAG
AACAATAGTATTTCTTATATAGGCCCATTTAAGTTGAAAACAATCTTCAAAAGTCCCACATCGCTTAGAT
AAGAAAACGAAGCTGAGTTTATATACAGCTAGAGTCGAAGTAGTGATTGTTGGTAGTAGCGACTCCATGG
TTTTAGAGCTAGAAATAGCAAGTTAAAATAAGGCTAGTCCGTTATCAACTTGAAAAAGTGGCACCGAGTC
GGTGCTTTTTTTCCCGGGCGCGCCGATCATGAGCGGAGAATTAAGGGAGTCACGTTATGACCCCCGCCGA
TGACGCGGGACAAGCCGTTTTACGTTTGGAACTGACAGAACCGCAACGTTGAAGGAGCCACTCAGCCGCG
GGTTTCTGGAGTTTAATGAGCTAAGCACATACGTCAGAAACCATTATTGCGCGTTCAAAAGTCGCCTAAG
GTCACTATCAGCTAGCAAATATTTCTTGTCAAAAATGCTCCACTGACGTTCCATAAATTCCCCTCGGTAT
CCAATTAGAGTCTCATATTCACTCTCAATCCAAATAATCTGCACCGTACCTGCAGGGTCCGAGCTAGGTC
ACAGAAGCGCTCAGGAAGGCCGCTGAGATAGAGGCATGGCGGCCAATGCGGGCGGCGGTGGAGCGGGAGG
AGGCAGCGGCAGCGGCAGCGTGGCTGCGCCGGCGGTGTGCCGCCCCAGCGGCTCGCGGTGGACGCCGACG
CCGGAGCAGATCAGGATGCTGAAGGAGCTGTACTACGGCTGCGGCATCCGGTCGCCCAGCTCGGAGCAGA
TCCAGCGCATCACCGCCATGCTGCGGCAGCACGGCAAGATCGAGGGCAAGAACGTCTTCTACTGGTTCCA
GAACCACAAGGCCCGCGAGCGCCAGAAGCGCCGCCTCACCAGCCTCGACGTGAACGTGCCCGCCGCCGGC
GCGGCCGACGCCACCACCAGCCAACTCGGCGTCCTCTCGCTGTCGTCGCCGCCGCCTTCAGGCGCGGCGC
CTCCCTCGCCCACCCTCGGCTTCTACGCCGCCGGCAATGGCGGCGGATCGGCTGTGCTGCTGGACACGAG
TTCCGACTGGGGCAGCAGCGGCGCTGCGATGGCCACCGAGACATGCTTCCTCCAGGACTACATGGGCGTG
ACGGACACGGGCAGCTCGTCGCAGTGGCCACGCTTCTCGTCGTCGGACACGATAATGGCGGCGGCCGCGG
CGCGGGCGGCGACGACGCGGGCGCCCGAGACTCTCCCTCTCTTCCCGACCTGCGGCGACGACGGCGGCAG
CGGTAGCAGCAGCTACTTGCCGTTCTGGGGTGCCGCGTCCACAACTGCCGGCGCCACTTCTTCCGTTGCG
ATCCAGCAGCAACACCAGCTGCAGGAGCAGTACAGCTTTTACAGCAACAGCAACAGCACCCAGCTGGCCG
GCACCGGCAACCAAGACGTATCGGCAACAGCAGCAGCAGCCGCCGCCCTGGAGCTGAGCCTCAGCTCATG
GTGCTCCCCTTACCCTGCTGCAGGGAGTATGTGAGAGCAACGCGAGCTGCCACTGCTCTTCACTTATGTC
TCTGGAATGGAAGGAGGAGGAAGTGAGCATAGCGTTGGTGCGTTGCTGTCATTGTCCTAGGTTAGTAGCT
AGTGCCAGTTACTAGTAAGCATCAGGCATAGGAGTATGTAGTAGAAGCATGCACGTTGCCGGCCAGCCAG
GCTTTAGACGGGAAAAGAATTTGGTGCAGCCGGCTGCAAAACAGGATGTTTACAGCCCCCCCCTCGAGCC
CTAGACTTGTCCATCTTCTGGATTGGCCAAGTTAATTAATGTATGAAATAAAAGGATGCACACATAGTGA
CATGCTAATCACTATAATGTGGGCATCAAAGTTGTGTGTTATGTGTAATTACTAATTATCTGAATAAGAG
AAAGAGATCATCCATATTTCTTATCCTAAATGAATGTCACGTGTCTTTATAATTCTTTGATGAACCAGAT
GCATTTTATTAACCAATTCCATATACATATAAATATTAATCATATATAATTAATATCAATTGGGTTAGCA
AAACAAATCTAGTCTAGGTGTGTTTTGCTAATTATTGGGGGATAGTGCAAAAAGAAATCTACGTTCTCAA
TAATTCAGATAGAAAACTTAATAAAGTGAGATAATTTACATAGATTGCTTTTATCCTTTGATATATGTGA
AACCATGCATGATATAAGGAAAATAGATAGAGAAATAATTTTTTACATCGTTGAATATGTAAACAATTTA
ATTCAAGAAGCTAGGAATATAAATATTGAGGAGTTTATGATTAGAGCTCTCCCGGCGCGCCGATATCGAG
CTCAGTGTTTGATCGCCGGCGGTACCGAGTGTACTTCAAGTCAGTGGGAAATCAATAAAATGATTATTTT
ATGAATATATTTCATTGTGCAAGTAGATAGAAATTACATATGTTACATAACACACGAAATAAACAAAAAA
AGACAATCCAAAAACAAACACCCCAAAAAAAATAATCACTTTAGATAAACTCGTATGAGGAGAGGCACGT
TCAGTGACTCGACGATTCCCGAGCAAAAAAAGTCTCCCCGTCACACATGTAGTGGGTGACGCAATTATCT
TTAAAGTAATCCTTCTGTTGACTTGTCATTGATAACATCCAGTCTTCGTCAGGATTGCAAAGAATTATAG
AAGGGATCCCACCTTTTATTTTCTTCTTTTTTCCATATTTAGGGTTGACAGTGAAATCAGACTGGCAACC
TATTAATTGCTTCCACAATGGGACGAACTTGAAGGGGATGTCGTCGATGATATTATAGGTGGCGTGTTCA
TCGTAGTTGGTGAAATCGATGGTACCGTTCCAATAGTTGTGTCGTCCGAGACTTCTAGCCCAGGTGGTCT
TTCCGGTACGAGTTGGTCCGCAGATGTAGAGGCTGGGGTGTCGGATTCCATTCCTTCCATTGTCCTTGTT
AAATCGGCCATCCATTCAAGGTCAGATTGAGCTTGTTGGTATGAGACAGGATGTATGTAAGTATAAGCGT
CTATGCTTACATGGTATAGATGGGTTTCCCTCCAGGAGTGTAGATCTTCGTGGCAGCGAAGATCTGATTC
TGTGAAGGGCGACACATACGGTTCAGGTTGTGGAGGGAATAATTTGTTGGCTGAATATTCCAGCCATTGA
AGCTTTGTTGCCCATTCATGAGGGAATTCTTCCTTGATCATGTCAAGATATTCCTCCTTAGACGTTGCAG
TCTGGATAATAGTTCTCCATCGTGCGTCAGATTTGCGAGGAGAAACCTTATGATCTCGGAAATCTCCTCT
GGTTTTAATATCTCCGTCCTTTGATATGTAATCAAGGACTTGTTTAGAGTTTCTAGCTGGCTGGATATTA
GGGTGATTTCCTTCAAAATCGAAAAAAGAAGGATCCCTAATACAAGGTTTTTTATCAAGCTGGAGAAGAG
CATGATAGTGGGTAGTGCCATCTTGATGAAGCTCAGAAGCAACACCAAGGAAGAAAATAAGAAAAGGTGT
GAGTTTCTCCCAGAGAAACTGGAATAAATCATCTCTTTGAGATGAGCACTTGGGATAGGTAAGGAAAACA
TATTTAGATTGGAGTCTGAAGTTCTTACTAGCAGAAGGCATGTTGTTGTGACTCCGAGGGGTTGCCTCAA
ACTCTATCTTATAACCGGCGTGGAGGCATGGAGGCAGGGGTATTTTGGTCATTTTAATAGATAGTGGAAA
ATGACGTGGAATTTACTTAAAGACGAAGTCTTTGCGACAAGGGGGGGCCCACGCCGAATTTAATATTACC
GGCGTGGCCCCCCCTTATCGCGAGTGCTTTAGCACGAGCGGTCCAGATTTAAAGTAGAAAATTTCCCGCC
CACTAGGGTTAAAGGTGTTCACACTATAAAAGCATATACGATGTGATGGTATTTGATGGAGCGTATATTG
TATCAGGTATTTCCGTTGGATACGAATTATTCGTACGACCCTCATAGTTTAAACTATCAGTGTTTGACAG
GATATATTGGCGGGTAAACCTAAGAGAAAAGAGCGTTTATTAGAATAACGGATATTTAAAAGGGCGTGAA
AAGGTTTATCCGTTCGTCCATTTGTATGTGCATGCCAACCACAGGGTTCCCCTCGGGATCAAAGTACTTT
GATCCAACCCCTCCGCTGCTATAGTGCAGTCGGCTTCTGACGTTCAGTGCAGCCGTCTTCTGAAAACGAC
ATGTCGCACAAGTCCTAAGTTACGCGACAGGCTGCCGCCCTGCCCTTTTCCTGGCGTTTTCTTGTCGCGT
GTTTTAGTCGCATAAAGTAGAATACTTGCGACTAGAACCGGAGACATTACGCCATGAACAAGAGCGCCGC
CGCTGGCCTGCTGGGCTATGCCCGCGTCAGCACCGACGACCAGGACTTGACCAACCAACGGGCCGAACTG
CACGCGGCCGGCTGCACCAAGCTGTTTTCCGAGAAGATCACCGGCACCAGGCGCGACCGCCCGGAGCTGG
CCAGGATGCTTGACCACCTACGCCCTGGCGACGTTGTGACAGTGACCAGGCTAGACCGCCTGGCCCGCAG
CACCCGCGACCTACTGGACATTGCCGAGCGCATCCAGGAGGCCGGCGCGGGCCTGCGTAGCCTGGCAGAG
CCGTGGGCCGACACCACCACGCCGGCCGGCCGCATGGTGTTGACCGTGTTCGCCGGCATTGCCGAGTTCG
AGCGTTCCCTAATCATCGACCGCACCCGGAGCGGGCGCGAGGCCGCCAAGGCCCGAGGCGTGAAGTTTGG
CCCCCGCCCTACCCTCACCCCGGCACAGATCGCGCACGCCCGCGAGCTGATCGACCAGGAAGGCCGCACC
GTGAAAGAGGCGGCTGCACTGCTTGGCGTGCATCGCTCGACCCTGTACCGCGCACTTGAGCGCAGCGAGG
AAGTGACGCCCACCGAGGCCAGGCGGCGCGGTGCCTTCCGTGAGGACGCATTGACCGAGGCCGACGCCCT
GGCGGCCGCCGAGAATGAACGCCAAGAGGAACAAGCATGAAACCGCACCAGGACGGCCAGGACGAACCGT
TTTTCATTACCGAAGAGATCGAGGCGGAGATGATCGCGGCCGGGTACGTGTTCGAGCCGCCCGCGCACGG
CTCAACCGTGCGGCTGCATGAAATCCTGGCCGGTTTGTCTGATGCCAAGCTGGCGGCCTGGCCGGCCAGC
TTGGCCGCTGAAGAAACCGAGCGCCGCCGTCTAAAAAGGTGATGTGTATTTGAGTAAAACAGCTTGCGTC
ATGCGGTCGCTGCGTATATGATGCGATGAGTAAATAAACAAATACGCAAGGGGAACGCATGAAGGTTATC
GCTGTACTTAACCAGAAAGGCGGGTCAGGCAAGACGACCATCGCAACCCATCTAGCCCGCGCCCTGCAAC
TCGCCGGGGCCGATGTTCTGTTAGTCGATTCCGATCCCCAGGGCAGTGCCCGCGATTGGGCGGCCGTGCG
GGAAGATCAACCGCTAACCGTTGTCGGCATCGACCGCCCGACGATTGACCGCGACGTGAAGGCCATCGGC
CGGCGCGACTTCGTAGTGATCGACGGAGCGCCCCAGGCGGCGGACTTGGCTGTGTCCGCGATCAAGGCAG
CCGACTTCGTGCTGATTCCGGTGCAGCCAAGCCCTTACGACATATGGGCCACCGCCGACCTGGTGGAGCT
GGTTAAGCAGCGCATTGAGGTCACGGATGGAAGGCTACAAGCGGCCTTTGTCGTGTCGCGGGCGATCAAA
GGCACGCGCATCGGCGGTGAGGTTGCCGAGGCGCTGGCCGGGTACGAGCTGCCCATTCTTGAGTCCCGTA
TCACGCAGCGCGTGAGCTACCCAGGCACTGCCGCCGCCGGCACAACCGTTCTTGAATCAGAACCCGAGGG
CGACGCTGCCCGCGAGGTCCAGGCGCTGGCCGCTGAAATTAAATCAAAACTCATTTGAGTTAATGAGGTA
AAGAGAAAATGAGCAAAAGCACAAACACGCTAAGTGCCGGCCGTCCGAGCGCACGCAGCAGCAAGGCTGC
AACGTTGGCCAGCCTGGCAGACACGCCAGCCATGAAGCGGGTCAACTTTCAGTTGCCGGCGGAGGATCAC
ACCAAGCTGAAGATGTACGCGGTACGCCAAGGCAAGACCATTACCGAGCTGCTATCTGAATACATCGCGC
AGCTACCAGAGTAAATGAGCAAATGAATAAATGAGTAGATGAATTTTAGCGGCTAAAGGAGGCGGCATGG
AAAATCAAGAACAACCAGGCACCGACGCCGTGGAATGCCCCATGTGTGGAGGAACGGGCGGTTGGCCAGG
CGTAAGCGGCTGGGTTGTCTGCCGGCCCTGCAATGGCACTGGAACCCCCAAGCCCGAGGAATCGGCGTGA
CGGTCGCAAACCATCCGGCCCGGTACAAATCGGCGCGGCGCTGGGTGATGACCTGGTGGAGAAGTTGAAG
GCCGCGCAGGCCGCCCAGCGGCAACGCATCGAGGCAGAAGCACGCCCCGGTGAATCGTGGCAAGCGGCCG
CTGATCGAATCCGCAAAGAATCCCGGCAACCGCCGGCAGCCGGTGCGCCGTCGATTAGGAAGCCGCCCAA
GGGCGACGAGCAACCAGATTTTTTCGTTCCGATGCT
Features (pLannotate 1.2.2; 19 found; start..end, strand, type, name):
    889..1083    +  rep_origin     pVS1 oriV: origin of replication for the Pseudomonas plasmid pVS1 (Heeb et al., 2000)
   1286..1325    +  CDS            rop (fragment): Rop protein, which maintains plasmids at low copy number; rop
   1427..1567    +  misc_feature   bom: basis of mobility region from pBR322
   1753..2341    -  rep_origin     ori: high-copy-number ColE1/pMB1/pBR322/pUC origin of replication
   2428..3222    -  CDS            KanR: aminoglycoside phosphotransferase; aphA-3; confers resistance to kanamycin
   3647..3671    +  misc_feature   LB T-DNA repeat: left border repeat from nopaline C58 T-DNA
   4049..4105    +  CDS            MP_BEYDV (fragment): Protein inferred from homology: Swiss-Prot protein existence level 3. Involved in the viral transport within, and between cells. From Bean yellow dwarf virus (BeYDV).
   4612..4953    +  promoter       CaMV 35S promoter: strong constitutive promoter from cauliflower mosaic virus
   4975..5691    +  CDS            sg12: sg12 is a basic (constitutively fluorescent) long stokes shift fluorescent protein published in 1997, derived from Aequorea victoria.
   5702..5950    +  terminator     HSP terminator: efficient transcription terminator from the Arabidopsis thaliana heat shock protein 18.2 gene (Nagaya et al., 2010)
   6440..6515    +  misc_RNA       gRNA scaffold: guide RNA scaffold for the Streptococcus pyogenes CRISPR/Cas9 system
   6650..6833    +  promoter       NOS promoter: nopaline synthase promoter NOS promoter
   6965..7639    +  CDS            WOX1 (fragment): WOX1_ORYSJ - Also known as MOC3 From Oryza sativa subsp. japonica (Rice).
   9036..9911    -  CDS            REPA_BEYDV: Experimental evidence at protein level: Swiss-Prot protein existence level 1. Implicated in enhancement of V-sense gene expression. Acts a an inhibitor of C-sense gene transcription. From Bean yellow dwarf virus (BeYDV).
  10206..10262   +  CDS            MP_BEYDV (fragment): Protein inferred from homology: Swiss-Prot protein existence level 3. Involved in the viral transport within, and between cells. From Bean yellow dwarf virus (BeYDV).
  10285..10309   +  misc_feature   RB T-DNA repeat: right border repeat from nopaline C58 T-DNA
  10648..11049   +  CDS            Y4CG_SINFN (fragment): Protein inferred from homology: Swiss-Prot protein existence level 3. From Sinorhizobium fredii (strain NBRC 101917 / NGR234).
  11609..12238   +  CDS            pVS1 StaA: stability protein from the Pseudomonas plasmid pVS1 (Heeb et al., 2000)
  12671..823     +  CDS            pVS1 RepA (fragment) (across the origin): replication protein from the Pseudomonas plasmid pVS1 (Heeb et al., 2000)
