>Addgene plasmid #127213 | pMM119 | addgene full sequence | sequence record 254534 | Addgene NGS Result
CTGATGGGCTGCCTGTATCGAGTGGTGATTTTGTGCCGAGCTGCCGGTCGGGGAGCTGTTGGCTGGCTGG
TGGCAGGATATATTGTGGTGTAAACAAATTGACGCTTAGACAACTTAATAACACATTGCGGACGTTTTTA
ATGTAGAGCTCAAAGTTTAACGCGTTAGCAGAAGGCATGTTGTTGTGACTCCGAGGGGTTGCCTCAAACT
CTATCTTATAACCGGCGTGGAGGCATGGAGGCAGGGGTATTTTGGTCATTTTAATAGATAGTGGAAAATG
ACGTGGAATTTACTTAAAGACGAAGTCTTTGCGACAAGGGGGGGCCCACGCCGAATTTAATATTACCGGC
GTGGCCCCCCCTTATCGCGAGTGCTTTAGCACGAGCGGTCCAGATTTAAAGTAGAAAATTTCCCGCCCAC
TAGGGTTAAAGGTGTTCACACTATAAAAGCATATACGATGTGATGGTATTTGATGGAGCGTATATTGTAT
CAGGTATTTCCGTTGGATACGAATTATTCGTACGACCCTCGGTACCGATCGGCGCGCCAGATTTGCCTTT
TCAATTTCAGAAAGAATGCTAACCCACAGATGGTTAGAGAGGCTTACGCAGCAGGTATCATCAAGACGAT
CTACCCGAGCAATAATCTCCAGGAAATCAAATACCTTCCCAAGAAGGTTAAAGATGCAGTCAAAAGATTC
AGGACTAACTGCATCAAGAACACAGAGAAAGATATATTTCTCAAGATCAGAAGTACTATTCCAGTATGGA
CGATTCAAGGCTTGCTTCACAAACCAAGGCAAGTAATAGAGATTGGAGTCTCTAAAAAGGTAGTTCCCAC
TGAATCAAAGGCCATGGAGTCAAAGATTCAAATAGAGGACCTAACAGAACTCGCCGTAAAGACTGGCGAA
CAGTTCATACAGAGTCTCTTACGACTCAATGACAAGAAGAAAATCTTCGTCAACATGGTGGAGCACGACA
CACTTGTCTACTCCAAAAATATCAAAGATACAGTCTCAGAAGACCAAAGGGCAATTGAGACTTTTCAACA
AAGGGTAATATCCGGAAACCTCCTCGGATTCCATTGCCCAGCTATCTGTCACTTTATTGTGAAGATAGTG
GAAAAGGAAGGTGGCTCCTACAAATGCCATCATTGCGATAAAGGAAAGGCCATCGTTGAAGATGCCTCTG
CCGACAGTGGTCCCAAAGATGGACCCCCACCCACGAGGAGCATCGTGGAAAAAGAAGACGTTCCAACCAC
GTCTTCAAAGCAAGTGGATTGATGTGATATCTCCACTGACGTAAGGGATGACGCACAATCCCACTATCCT
TCGCAAGACCCTTCCTCTATATAAGGAAGTTCATTTCATTTGGAGAGAACACGGGGGACTCCTGCAGGAT
GGTGAGTAAAGGAGAAGAACTTTTCACTGGAGTTGTCCCAATTCTTGTTGAATTAGATGGTGATGTTAAT
GGGCACAAATTTTCTGTCAGTGGAGAGGGTGAAGGTGATGCAACATACGGAAAACTTACCCTTAAATTTA
TTTGCACTACTGGAAAACTACCTGTTCCATGGCCAACCCTGGTCACCACCCTGACCTACGGCGTGCAGTG
CTTCTCCCGTTACCCTGATCATATGAAGCGGCACGACTTCTTCAAGAGCGCCATGCCTGAGGGATACGTG
CAGGAGAGGACCATCTTCTTCAAGGACGACGGGAACTACAAGACACGTGCTGAAGTCAAGTTTGAGGGAG
ACACCCTCGTCAACAGGATCGAGCTTAAGGGAATCGATTTCAAGGAGGACGGAAACATCCTCGGCCACAA
GTTGGAATACAACTACAACTCCCACAACGTATACATCATGGCCGACAAGCAAAAGAACGGCATCAAAGCC
AACTTCAAGACCCGCCACAACATCGAAGACGGCGGCGTGCAACTCGCTGATCATTATCAACAAAATACTC
CAATTGGCGATGGCCCTGTCCTTTTACCAGACAACCATTACCTGTCCACACAATCTGCCCTTTCGAAAGA
TCCCAACGAAAAGAGAGACCACATGGTCCTTCTTGAGTTTGTAACAGCTGCTGGGATTACACATGGCATG
GATGAACTATACAAATAACTCGAGATATGAAGATGAAGATGAAATATTTGGTGTGTCAAATAAAAAGCTT
GTGTGCTTAAGTTTGTGTTTTTTTCTTGGCTTGTTGTGTTATGAATTTGTGGCTTTTTCTAATATTAAAT
GAATGTAAGATCACATTATAATGAATAAACAAATGTTTCTATAATCCATTGTGAATGTTTTGTTGGATCT
CTTCTGCAGCATATAACTACTGTATGTGCTATGGTATGGACTATGGAATATGATTAAAGATAAGGAGCTC
CGGTGACGGACCCATGGCTTCGTTGAACAACGGAAACTCGACTTGCCTTCCGCACAATACATCATTTCTT
CTTAGCTTTTTTTCTTCTTCTTCGTTCATACAGTTTTTTTTTGTTTATCAGCTTACATTTTCTTGAACCG
TAGCTTTCGTTTTCTTCTTTTTAACTTTCCATTCGGAGTTTTTGTATCTTGTTTCATAGTTTGTCCCAGG
ATTAGAATGATTAGGCATCGAACCTTCAAGAATTTGATTGAATAAAACATCTTCATTCTTAAGATATGAA
GATAATCTTCAAAAGGCCCCTGGGAATCTGAAAGAAGAGAAGCAGGCCCATTTATATGGGAAAGAACAAT
AGTATTTCTTATATAGGCCCATTTAAGTTGAAAACAATCTTCAAAAGTCCCACATCGCTTAGATAAGAAA
ACGAAGCTGAGTTTATATACAGCTAGAGTCGAAGTAGTGATTGTTGGTAGTAGCGACTCCATGGTTTTAG
AGCTAGAAATAGCAAGTTAAAATAAGGCTAGTCCGTTATCAACTTGAAAAAGTGGCACCGAGTCGGTGCT
TTTTTTCCCGGGCGCGCCGATCATGAGCGGAGAATTAAGGGAGTCACGTTATGACCCCCGCCGATGACGC
GGGACAAGCCGTTTTACGTTTGGAACTGACAGAACCGCAACGTTGAAGGAGCCACTCAGCCGCGGGTTTC
TGGAGTTTAATGAGCTAAGCACATACGTCAGAAACCATTATTGCGCGTTCAAAAGTCGCCTAAGGTCACT
ATCAGCTAGCAAATATTTCTTGTCAAAAATGCTCCACTGACGTTCCATAAATTCCCCTCGGTATCCAATT
AGAGTCTCATATTCACTCTCAATCCAAATAATCTGCACCGTACCTGCAGGGTCCGAGCTAGGTCACAGAA
GCGCTCAGGAAGGCCGCTGAGATAGAGGCATGGCGGCCAATGCGGGCGGCGGTGGAGCGGGAGGAGGCAG
CGGCAGCGGCAGCGTGGCTGCGCCGGCGGTGTGCCGCCCCAGCGGCTCGCGGTGGACGCCGACGCCGGAG
CAGATCAGGATGCTGAAGGAGCTGTACTACGGCTGCGGCATCCGGTCGCCCAGCTCGGAGCAGATCCAGC
GCATCACCGCCATGCTGCGGCAGCACGGCAAGATCGAGGGCAAGAACGTCTTCTACTGGTTCCAGAACCA
CAAGGCCCGCGAGCGCCAGAAGCGCCGCCTCACCAGCCTCGACGTGAACGTGCCCGCCGCCGGCGCGGCC
GACGCCACCACCAGCCAACTCGGCGTCCTCTCGCTGTCGTCGCCGCCGCCTTCAGGCGCGGCGCCTCCCT
CGCCCACCCTCGGCTTCTACGCCGCCGGCAATGGCGGCGGATCGGCTGTGCTGCTGGACACGAGTTCCGA
CTGGGGCAGCAGCGGCGCTGCGATGGCCACCGAGACATGCTTCCTCCAGGACTACATGGGCGTGACGGAC
ACGGGCAGCTCGTCGCAGTGGCCACGCTTCTCGTCGTCGGACACGATAATGGCGGCGGCCGCGGCGCGGG
CGGCGACGACGCGGGCGCCCGAGACTCTCCCTCTCTTCCCGACCTGCGGCGACGACGGCGGCAGCGGTAG
CAGCAGCTACTTGCCGTTCTGGGGTGCCGCGTCCACAACTGCCGGCGCCACTTCTTCCGTTGCGATCCAG
CAGCAACACCAGCTGCAGGAGCAGTACAGCTTTTACAGCAACAGCAACAGCACCCAGCTGGCCGGCACCG
GCAACCAAGACGTATCGGCAACAGCAGCAGCAGCCGCCGCCCTGGAGCTGAGCCTCAGCTCATGGTGCTC
CCCTTACCCTGCTGCAGGGAGTATGTGAGAGCAACGCGAGCTGCCACTGCTCTTCACTTATGTCTCTGGA
ATGGAAGGAGGAGGAAGTGAGCATAGCGTTGGTGCGTTGCTGTCATTGTCCTAGGTTAGTAGCTAGTGCC
AGTTACTAGTAAGCATCAGGCATAGGAGTATGTAGTAGAAGCATGCACGTTGCCGGCCAGCCAGGCTTTA
GACGGGAAAAGAATTTGGTGCAGCCGGCTGCAAAACAGGATGTTTACAGCCCCCCCCTCGAGCCCTAGAC
TTGTCCATCTTCTGGATTGGCCAAGTTAATTAATGTATGAAATAAAAGGATGCACACATAGTGACATGCT
AATCACTATAATGTGGGCATCAAAGTTGTGTGTTATGTGTAATTACTAATTATCTGAATAAGAGAAAGAG
ATCATCCATATTTCTTATCCTAAATGAATGTCACGTGTCTTTATAATTCTTTGATGAACCAGATGCATTT
TATTAACCAATTCCATATACATATAAATATTAATCATATATAATTAATATCAATTGGGTTAGCAAAACAA
ATCTAGTCTAGGTGTGTTTTGCTAATTATTGGGGGATAGTGCAAAAAGAAATCTACGTTCTCAATAATTC
AGATAGAAAACTTAATAAAGTGAGATAATTTACATAGATTGCTTTTATCCTTTGATATATGTGAAACCAT
GCATGATATAAGGAAAATAGATAGAGAAATAATTTTTTACATCGTTGAATATGTAAACAATTTAATTCAA
GAAGCTAGGAATATAAATATTGAGGAGTTTATGATTAGAGCTCTCCCGGCGCGCCGATATCGAGCTCAGT
GTTTGATCGCCGGCGGTACCGAGTGTACTTCAAGTCAGTGGGAAATCAATAAAATGATTATTTTATGAAT
ATATTTCATTGTGCAAGTAGATAGAAATTACATATGTTACATAACACACGAAATAAACAAAAAAAGACAA
TCCAAAAACAAACACCCCAAAAAAAATAATCACTTTAGATAAACTCGTATGAGGAGAGGCACGTTCAGTG
ACTCGACGATTCCCGAGCAAAAAAAGTCTCCCCGTCACACATGTAGTGGGTGACGCAATTATCTTTAAAG
TAATCCTTCTGTTGACTTGTCATTGATAACATCCAGTCTTCGTCAGGATTGCAAAGAATTATAGAAGGGA
TCCCACCTTTTATTTTCTTCTTTTTTCCATATTTAGGGTTGACAGTGAAATCAGACTGGCAACCTATTAA
TTGCTTCCACAATGGGACGAACTTGAAGGGGATGTCGTCGATGATATTATAGGTGGCGTGTTCATCGTAG
TTGGTGAAATCGATGGTACCGTTCCAATAGTTGTGTCGTCCGAGACTTCTAGCCCAGGTGGTCTTTCCGG
TACGAGTTGGTCCGCAGATGTAGAGGCTGGGGTGTCGGATTCCATTCCTTCCATTGTCCTTGTTAAATCG
GCCATCCATTCAAGGTCAGATTGAGCTTGTTGGTATGAGACAGGATGTATGTAAGTATAAGCGTCTATGC
TTACATGGTATAGATGGGTTTCCCTCCAGGAGTGTAGATCTTCGTGGCAGCGAAGATCTGATTCTGTGAA
GGGCGACACATACGGTTCAGGTTGTGGAGGGAATAATTTGTTGGCTGAATATTCCAGCCATTGAAGCTTT
GTTGCCCATTCATGAGGGAATTCTTCCTTGATCATGTCAAGATATTCCTCCTTAGACGTTGCAGTCTGGA
TAATAGTTCTCCATCGTGCGTCAGATTTGCGAGGAGAAACCTTATGATCTCGGAAATCTCCTCTGGTTTT
AATATCTCCGTCCTTTGATATGTAATCAAGGACTTGTTTAGAGTTTCTAGCTGGCTGGATATTAGGGTGA
TTTCCTTCAAAATCGAAAAAAGAAGGATCCCTAATACAAGGTTTTTTATCAAGCTGGAGAAGAGCATGAT
AGTGGGTAGTGCCATCTTGATGAAGCTCAGAAGCAACACCAAGGAAGAAAATAAGAAAAGGTGTGAGTTT
CTCCCAGAGAAACTGGAATAAATCATCTCTTTGAGATGAGCACTTGGGATAGGTAAGGAAAACATATTTA
GATTGGAGTCTGAAGTTCTTACTAGCAGAAGGCATGTTGTTGTGACTCCGAGGGGTTGCCTCAAACTCTA
TCTTATAACCGGCGTGGAGGCATGGAGGCAGGGGTATTTTGGTCATTTTAATAGATAGTGGAAAATGACG
TGGAATTTACTTAAAGACGAAGTCTTTGCGACAAGGGGGGGCCCACGCCGAATTTAATATTACCGGCGTG
GCCCCCCCTTATCGCGAGTGCTTTAGCACGAGCGGTCCAGATTTAAAGTAGAAAATTTCCCGCCCACTAG
GGTTAAAGGTGTTCACACTATAAAAGCATATACGATGTGATGGTATTTGATGGAGCGTATATTGTATCAG
GTATTTCCGTTGGATACGAATTATTCGTACGACCCTCATAGTTTAAACTATCAGTGTTTGACAGGATATA
TTGGCGGGTAAACCTAAGAGAAAAGAGCGTTTATTAGAATAATCGGATATTTAAAAGGGCGTGAAAAGGT
TTATCCGTTCGTCCATTTGTATGTGCATGCCAACCACAGGGTTCCCCTCGGGATCAAAGTACTTTGATCC
AACCCCTCCGCTGCTATAGTGCAGTCGGCTTCTGACGTTCAGTGCAGCCGTCTTCTGAAAACGACATGTC
GCACAAGTCCTAAGTTACGCGACAGGCTGCCGCCCTGCCCTTTTCCTGGCGTTTTCTTGTCGCGTGTTTT
AGTCGCATAAAGTAGAATACTTGCGACTAGAACCGGAGACATTACGCCATGAACAAGAGCGCCGCCGCTG
GCCTGCTGGGCTATGCCCGCGTCAGCACCGACGACCAGGACTTGACCAACCAACGGGCCGAACTGCACGC
GGCCGGCTGCACCAAGCTGTTTTCCGAGAAGATCACCGGCACCAGGCGCGACCGCCCGGAGCTGGCCAGG
ATGCTTGACCACCTACGCCCTGGCGACGTTGTGACAGTGACCAGGCTAGACCGCCTGGCCCGCAGCACCC
GCGACCTACTGGACATTGCCGAGCGCATCCAGGAGGCCGGCGCGGGCCTGCGTAGCCTGGCAGAGCCGTG
GGCCGACACCACCACGCCGGCCGGCCGCATGGTGTTGACCGTGTTCGCCGGCATTGCCGAGTTCGAGCGT
TCCCTAATCATCGACCGCACCCGGAGCGGGCGCGAGGCCGCCAAGGCCCGAGGCGTGAAGTTTGGCCCCC
GCCCTACCCTCACCCCGGCACAGATCGCGCACGCCCGCGAGCTGATCGACCAGGAAGGCCGCACCGTGAA
AGAGGCGGCTGCACTGCTTGGCGTGCATCGCTCGACCCTGTACCGCGCACTTGAGCGCAGCGAGGAAGTG
ACGCCCACCGAGGCCAGGCGGCGCGGTGCCTTCCGTGAGGACGCATTGACCGAGGCCGACGCCCTGGCGG
CCGCCGAGAATGAACGCCAAGAGGAACAAGCATGAAACCGCACCAGGACGGCCAGGACGAACCGTTTTTC
ATTACCGAAGAGATCGAGGCGGAGATGATCGCGGCCGGGTACGTGTTCGAGCCGCCCGCGCACGGCTCAA
CCGTGCGGCTGCATGAAATCCTGGCCGGTTTGTCTGATGCCAAGCTGGCGGCCTGGCCGGCCAGCTTGGC
CGCTGAAGAAACCGAGCGCCGCCGTCTAAAAAGGTGATGTGTATTTGAGTAAAACAGCTTGCGTCATGCG
GTCGCTGCGTATATGATGCGATGAGTAAATAAACAAATACGCAAGGGGAACGCATGAAGGTTATCGCTGT
ACTTAACCAGAAAGGCGGGTCAGGCAAGACGACCATCGCAACCCATCTAGCCCGCGCCCTGCAACTCGCC
GGGGCCGATGTTCTGTTAGTCGATTCCGATCCCCAGGGCAGTGCCCGCGATTGGGCGGCCGTGCGGGAAG
ATCAACCGCTAACCGTTGTCGGCATCGACCGCCCGACGATTGACCGCGACGTGAAGGCCATCGGCCGGCG
CGACTTCGTAGTGATCGACGGAGCGCCCCAGGCGGCGGACTTGGCTGTGTCCGCGATCAAGGCAGCCGAC
TTCGTGCTGATTCCGGTGCAGCCAAGCCCTTACGACATATGGGCCACCGCCGACCTGGTGGAGCTGGTTA
AGCAGCGCATTGAGGTCACGGATGGAAGGCTACAAGCGGCCTTTGTCGTGTCGCGGGCGATCAAAGGCAC
GCGCATCGGCGGTGAGGTTGCCGAGGCGCTGGCCGGGTACGAGCTGCCCATTCTTGAGTCCCGTATCACG
CAGCGCGTGAGCTACCCAGGCACTGCCGCCGCCGGCACAACCGTTCTTGAATCAGAACCCGAGGGCGACG
CTGCCCGCGAGGTCCAGGCGCTGGCCGCTGAAATTAAATCAAAACTCATTTGAGTTAATGAGGTAAAGAG
AAAATGAGCAAAAGCACAAACACGCTAAGTGCCGGCCGTCCGAGCGCACGCAGCAGCAAGGCTGCAACGT
TGGCCAGCCTGGCAGACACGCCAGCCATGAAGCGGGTCAACTTTCAGTTGCCGGCGGAGGATCACACCAA
GCTGAAGATGTACGCGGTACGCCAAGGCAAGACCATTACCGAGCTGCTATCTGAATACATCGCGCAGCTA
CCAGAGTAAATGAGCAAATGAATAAATGAGTAGATGAATTTTAGCGGCTAAAGGAGGCGGCATGGAAAAT
CAAGAACAACCAGGCACCGACGCCGTGGAATGCCCCATGTGTGGAGGAACGGGCGGTTGGCCAGGCGTAA
GCGGCTGGGTTGCCTGCCGGCCCTGCAATGGCACTGGAACCCCCAAGCCCGAGGAATCGGCGTGAGCGGT
CGCAAACCATCCGGCCCGGTACAAATCGGCGCGGCGCTGGGTGATGACCTGGTGGAGAAGTTGAAGGCCG
CGCAGGCCGCCCAGCGGCAACGCATCGAGGCAGAAGCACGCCCCGGTGAATCGTGGCAAGCGGCCGCTGA
TCGAATCCGCAAAGAATCCCGGCAACCGCCGGCAGCCGGTGCGCCGTCGATTAGGAAGCCGCCCAAGGGC
GACGAGCAACCAGATTTTTTCGTTCCGATGCTCTATGACGTGGGCACCCGCGATAGTCGCAGCATCATGG
ACGTGGCCGTTTTCCGTCTGTCGAAGCGTGACCGACGAGCTGGCGAGGTGATCCGCTACGAGCTTCCAGA
CGGGCACGTAGAGGTTTCCGCAGGGCCGGCCGGCATGGCCAGTGTGTGGGATTACGACCTGGTACTGATG
GCGGTTTCCCATCTAACCGAATCCATGAACCGATACCGGGAAGGGAAGGGAGACAAGCCCGGCCGCGTGT
TCCGTCCACACGTTGCGGACGTACTCAAGTTCTGCCGGCGAGCCGATGGCGGAAAGCAGAAAGACGACCT
GGTAGAAACCTGCATTCGGTTAAACACCACGCACGTTGCCATGCAGCGTACGAAGAAGGCCAAGAACGGC
CGCCTGGTGACGGTATCCGAGGGTGAAGCCTTGATTAGCCGCTACAAGATCGTAAAGAGCGAAACCGGGC
GGCCGGAGTACATCGAGATCGAGCTAGCTGATTGGATGTACCGCGAGATCACAGAAGGCAAGAACCCGGA
CGTGCTGACGGTTCACCCCGATTACTTTTTGATCGATCCCGGCATCGGCCGTTTTCTCTACCGCCTGGCA
CGCCGCGCCGCAGGCAAGGCAGAAGCCAGATGGTTGTTCAAGACGATCTACGAACGCAGTGGCAGCGCCG
GAGAGTTCAAGAAGTTCTGTTTCACCGTGCGCAAGCTGATCGGGTCAAATGACCTGCCGGAGTACGATTT
GAAGGAGGAGGCGGGGCAGGCTGGCCCGATCCTAGTCATGCGCTACCGCAACCTGATCGAGGGCGAAGCA
TCCGCCGGTTCCTAATGTACGGAGCAGATGCTAGGGCAAATTGCCCTAGCAGGGGAAAAAGGTCGAAAAG
GCCTCTTTCCTGTGGATAGCACGTACATTGGGAACCCAAAGCCGTACATTGGGAACCGGAACCCGTACAT
TGGGAACCCAAAGCCGTACATTGGGAACCGGTCACACATGTAAGTGACTGATATAAAAGAGAAAAAAGGC
GATTTTTCCGCCTAAAACTCTTTAAAACTTATTAAAACTCTTAAAACCCGCCTGGCCTGTGCATAACTGT
CTGGCCAGCGCACAGCCGAAGAGCTGCAAAAAGCGCCTACCCTTCGGTCGCTGCGCTCCCTACGCCCCGC
CGCTTCGCGTCGGCCTATCGCGGCCGCTGGCCGCTCAAAAATGGCTGGCCTACGGCCAGGCAATCTACCA
GGGCGCGGACAAGCCGCGCCGTCGCCACTCGACCGCCGGCGCCCACATCAAGGCACCCTGCCTCGCGCGT
TTCGGTGATGACGGTGAAAACCTCTGACACATGCAGCTCCCGGAAACGGTCACAGCTTGTCTGTAAGCGG
ATGCCGGGAGCAGACAAGCCCGTCAGGGCGCGTCAGCGGGTGTTGGCGGGTGTCGGGGCGCAGCCATGAC
CCAGTCACGTAGCGATAGCGGAGTGTATACTGGCTTAACTATGCGGCATCAGAGCAGATTGTACTGAGAG
TGCACCATATGCGGTGTGAAATACCGCACAGATGCGTAAGGAGAAAATACCGCATCAGGCGCTCTTCCGC
TTCCTCGCTCACTGACTCGCTGCGCTCGGTCGTTCGGCTGCGGCGAGCGGTATCAGCTCACTCAAAGGCG
GTAATACGGTTATCCACAGAATCAGGGGATAACGCAGGAAAGAACATGTGAGCAAAAGGCCAGCAAAAGG
CCAGGAACCGTAAAAAGGCCGCGTTGCTGGCGTTTTTCCATAGGCTCCGCCCCCCTGACGAGCATCACAA
AAATCGACGCTCAAGTCAGAGGTGGCGAAACCCGACAGGACTATAAAGATACCAGGCGTTTCCCCCTGGA
AGCTCCCTCGTGCGCTCTCCTGTTCCGACCCTGCCGCTTACCGGATACCTGTCCGCCTTTCTCCCTTCGG
GAAGCGTGGCGCTTTCTCATAGCTCACGCTGTAGGTATCTCAGTTCGGTGTAGGTCGTTCGCTCCAAGCT
GGGCTGTGTGCACGAACCCCCCGTTCAGCCCGACCGCTGCGCCTTATCCGGTAACTATCGTCTTGAGTCC
AACCCGGTAAGACACGACTTATCGCCACTGGCAGCAGCCACTGGTAACAGGATTAGCAGAGCGAGGTATG
TAGGCGGTGCTACAGAGTTCTTGAAGTGGTGGCCTAACTACGGCTACACTAGAAGGACAGTATTTGGTAT
CTGCGCTCTGCTGAAGCCAGTTACCTTCGGAAAAAGAGTTGGTAGCTCTTGATCCGGCAAACAAACCACC
GCTGGTAGCGGTGGTTTTTTTGTTTGCAAGCAGCAGATTACGCGCAGAAAAAAAGGATCTCAAGAAGATC
CTTTGATCTTTTCTACGGGGTCTGACGCTCAGTGGAACGAAAACTCACGTTAAGGGATTTTGGTCATGCA
TTCTAGGTACTAAAACAATTCATCCAGTAAAATATAATATTTTATTTTCTCCCAATCAGGCTTGATCCCC
AGTAAGTCAAAAAATAGCTCGACATACTGTTCTTCCCCGATATCCTCCCTGATCGACCGGACGCAGAAGG
CAATGTCATACCACTTGTCCGCCCTGCCGCTTCTCCCAAGATCAATAAAGCCACTTACTTTGCCATCTTT
CACAAAGATGTTGCTGTCTCCCAGGTCGCCGTGGGAAAAGACAAGTTCCTCTTCGGGCTTTTCCGTCTTT
AAAAAATCATACAGCTCGCGCGGATCTTTAAATGGAGTGTCTTCTTCCCAGTTTTCGCAATCCACATCGG
CCAGATCGTTATTCAGTAAGTAATCCAATTCGGCTAAGCGGCTGTCTAAGCTATTCGTATAGGGACAATC
CGATATGTCGATGGAGTGAAAGAGCCTGATGCACTCCGCATACAGCTCGATAATCTTTTCAGGGCTTTGT
TCATCTTCATACTCTTCCGAGCAAAGGACGCCATCGGCCTCACTCATGAGCAGATTGCTCCAGCCATCAT
GCCGTTCAAAGTGCAGGACCTTTGGAACAGGCAGCTTTCCTTCCAGCCATAGCATCATGTCCTTTTCCCG
TTCCACATCATAGGTGGTCCCTTTATACCGGCTGTCCGTCATTTTTAAATATAGGTTTTCATTTTCTCCC
ACCAGCTTATATACCTTAGCAGGAGACATTCCTTCCGTATCTTTTACGCAGCGGTATTTTTCGATCAGTT
TTTTCAATTCCGGTGATATTCTCATTTTAGCCATTTATTATTTCCTTCCTCTTTTCTACAGTATTTAAAG
ATACCCCAAGAAGCTAATTATAACAAGACGAACTCCAATTCACTGTTCCTTGCATTCTAAAACCTTAAAT
ACCAGAAAACAGCTTTTTCAAAGTTGTTTTCAAAGTTGGCGTATAACATAGTATCGACGGAGCCGATTTT
GAAACCGCGGTGATCACAGGCAGCAACGCTCTGTCATCGTTACAATCAACATGCTACCCTCCGCGAGATC
ATCCGTGTTTCAAACCCGGCAGCTTAGTTGCCGTTCTTCCGAATAGCATCGGTAACATGAGCAAAGTCTG
CCGCCTTACAACGGCTCTCCCGCTGACGCCGTCCCGGA
Features (pLannotate 1.2.2; 19 found; start..end, strand, type, name):
     71..95      +  misc_feature   LB T-DNA repeat: left border repeat from nopaline C58 T-DNA
    473..529     +  CDS            MP_BEYDV (fragment): Protein inferred from homology: Swiss-Prot protein existence level 3. Involved in the viral transport within, and between cells. From Bean yellow dwarf virus (BeYDV).
   1036..1377    +  promoter       CaMV 35S promoter: strong constitutive promoter from cauliflower mosaic virus
   1399..2115    +  CDS            sg12: sg12 is a basic (constitutively fluorescent) long stokes shift fluorescent protein published in 1997, derived from Aequorea victoria.
   2126..2374    +  terminator     HSP terminator: efficient transcription terminator from the Arabidopsis thaliana heat shock protein 18.2 gene (Nagaya et al., 2010)
   2864..2939    +  misc_RNA       gRNA scaffold: guide RNA scaffold for the Streptococcus pyogenes CRISPR/Cas9 system
   3074..3257    +  promoter       NOS promoter: nopaline synthase promoter NOS promoter
   3389..4063    +  CDS            WOX1 (fragment): WOX1_ORYSJ - Also known as MOC3 From Oryza sativa subsp. japonica (Rice).
   5460..6335    -  CDS            REPA_BEYDV: Experimental evidence at protein level: Swiss-Prot protein existence level 1. Implicated in enhancement of V-sense gene expression. Acts a an inhibitor of C-sense gene transcription. From Bean yellow dwarf virus (BeYDV).
   6630..6686    +  CDS            MP_BEYDV (fragment): Protein inferred from homology: Swiss-Prot protein existence level 3. Involved in the viral transport within, and between cells. From Bean yellow dwarf virus (BeYDV).
   6709..6733    +  misc_feature   RB T-DNA repeat: right border repeat from nopaline C58 T-DNA
   7073..7474    +  CDS            Y4CG_SINFN (fragment): Protein inferred from homology: Swiss-Prot protein existence level 3. From Sinorhizobium fredii (strain NBRC 101917 / NGR234).
   8034..8663    +  CDS            pVS1 StaA: stability protein from the Pseudomonas plasmid pVS1 (Heeb et al., 2000)
   9092..10165   +  CDS            pVS1 RepA: replication protein from the Pseudomonas plasmid pVS1 (Heeb et al., 2000)
  10231..10425   +  rep_origin     pVS1 oriV: origin of replication for the Pseudomonas plasmid pVS1 (Heeb et al., 2000)
  10628..10667   +  CDS            rop (fragment): Rop protein, which maintains plasmids at low copy number; rop
  10769..10909   +  misc_feature   bom: basis of mobility region from pBR322
  11095..11683   -  rep_origin     ori: high-copy-number ColE1/pMB1/pBR322/pUC origin of replication
  11770..12564   -  CDS            KanR: aminoglycoside phosphotransferase; aphA-3; confers resistance to kanamycin
