[The description below was written by a language model from this plasmid's Addgene catalogue record and pLannotate feature annotations shown in this document.]
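Description:
pMM119 is a plant expression T-DNA binary vector of about 12.9 kb built on the pTRANS_201 backbone. It carries a bean yellow dwarf virus (BeYDV) geminiviral replicon for delivery into plant cells through Agrobacterium. The backbone combines a high-copy ColE1/pUC-type origin with the pBR322 bom site for propagation in E. coli. The pVS1 oriV, RepA and StaA functions provide replication and stable maintenance in Agrobacterium. Selection in bacteria is by kanamycin through an aphA-3 type aminoglycoside phosphotransferase. No plant selectable marker is annotated between the borders.

Between the nopaline-type left and right T-DNA borders, two short matching BeYDV fragments bracket the cargo. They are annotated as movement protein remnants and probably mark the repeated viral intergenic regions at the replicon ends. A reverse-oriented BeYDV Rep/RepA coding region lies inside them. In replicons of this type, Rep releases and circularises the bracketed segment and amplifies it by rolling-circle replication, raising copy number and expression of the payload.

The cargo has three parts. A CaMV 35S promoter drives a codon-optimised Aequorea GFP variant, ending in the Arabidopsis HSP18.2 terminator, as a constitutive visual reporter. An S. pyogenes Cas9 guide RNA scaffold is recorded as targeting PDS, but its promoter is not annotated. A NOS promoter precedes a WOX-family coding sequence that corresponds to the codon-optimised maize WUS2 named in the record.

No Cas9 gene is annotated, so the nuclease presumably has to be supplied separately, for example by the recipient plant. The associated publication concerns plant gene editing through de novo meristem induction, which fits WUS2 acting as a developmental regulator. The depositor and repository sequences carry the same features and differ by two nucleotides in length.
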