Addgene plasmid #127213: pMM119
Purpose: BeYDV replicon with constitutive GFP expression, WUS2, sgRNA targeting PDS
Depositing lab: Daniel Voytas. Depositing organization: University of Minnesota. Publication: Plant gene editing through de novo induction of meristems. Maher MF, Nasti RA, Vollbrecht M, Starker CG, Clark MD, Voytas DF. Nat Biotechnol. 2019 Dec 16. pii: 10.1038/s41587-019-0337-2. doi: 10.1038/s41587-019-0337-2. PubMed 31844292.
Backbone
  Vector backbone: pTRANS_201
  Backbone manufacturer: Cambia
  Vector type: Plant Expression
Growth in bacteria
  Bacterial resistance: Kanamycin, 50 μg/mL
  Growth temperature: 37°C
  Growth strain: DH5alpha
  Copy number: High Copy
Gene/Insert
  Gene/Insert name: GFP, WUS2, sgRNA
  gRNA/shRNA sequence: TTGGTAGTAGCGACTCCATG
  Species: jellyfish, Maize, synthetic
  Mutation: codon optimized CDSs
  Cloning method: Restriction Enzyme; 5′ cloning site unknown (unknown if destroyed); 3′ cloning site unknown (unknown if destroyed)
Terms and licenses: Academic/Nonprofit Terms; Industry Terms: Not Available to Industry
How to cite: pMM119 was a gift from Daniel Voytas (Addgene plasmid # 127213 ; http://n2t.net/addgene:127213 ; RRID:Addgene_127213)
